>Addgene plasmid #123517 | pMK-mPrrn::RBS (60%) | addgene full sequence | sequence record 247880 | Addgene NGS Result
CTAAATTGTAAGCGTTAATATTTTGTTAAAATTCGCGTTAAATTTTTGTTAAATCAGCTCATTTTTTAAC
CAATAGGCCGAAATCGGCAAAATCCCTTATAAATCAAAAGAATAGACCGAGATAGGGTTGAGTGGCCGCT
ACAGGGCGCTCCCATTCGCCATTCAGGCTGCGCAACTGTTGGGAAGGGCGTTTCGGTGCGGGCCTCTTCG
CTATTACGCCAGCTGGCGAAAGGGGGATGTGCTGCAAGGCGATTAAGTTGGGTAACGCCAGGGTTTTCCC
AGTCACGACGTTGTAAAACGACGGCCAGTGAGCGCGACGTAATACGACTCACTATAGGGCGAATTGAAGG
AAGGCCGTCAAGGCCTAGGCGCGCCATGAGCTCGGTCTCAGGAGGCTCCCCCGCCGTCGTTCAATGAGAA
TGGATAAGAGGCTCGTGGGATTGACGTGAGGGGGCAGGGATGGCATAATTTCTGGGAGCGAACTCCGGGC
GAATACGAAGCGCTTGGATACAGTTGTAGGGAGGGATTTAATGTGAGACCGGTACCTCTTAATTAACTGG
CCTCATGGGCCTTCCTTTCACTGCCCGCTTTCCAGTCGGGAAACCTGTCGTGCCAGCTGCATTAACATGG
TCATAGCTGTTTCCTTGCGTATTGGGCGCTCTCCGCTTCCTCGCTCACTGACTCGCTGCGCTCGGTCGTT
CGGGTAAAGCCTGGGGTGCCTAATGAGCAAAAGGCCAGCAAAAGGCCAGGAACCGTAAAAAGGCCGCGTT
GCTGGCGTTTTTCCATAGGCTCCGCCCCCCTGACGAGCATCACAAAAATCGACGCTCAAGTCAGAGGTGG
CGAAACCCGACAGGACTATAAAGATACCAGGCGTTTCCCCCTGGAAGCTCCCTCGTGCGCTCTCCTGTTC
CGACCCTGCCGCTTACCGGATACCTGTCCGCCTTTCTCCCTTCGGGAAGCGTGGCGCTTTCTCATAGCTC
ACGCTGTAGGTATCTCAGTTCGGTGTAGGTCGTTCGCTCCAAGCTGGGCTGTGTGCACGAACCCCCCGTT
CAGCCCGACCGCTGCGCCTTATCCGGTAACTATCGTCTTGAGTCCAACCCGGTAAGACACGACTTATCGC
CACTGGCAGCAGCCACTGGTAACAGGATTAGCAGAGCGAGGTATGTAGGCGGTGCTACAGAGTTCTTGAA
GTGGTGGCCTAACTACGGCTACACTAGAAGAACAGTATTTGGTATCTGCGCTCTGCTGAAGCCAGTTACC
TTCGGAAAAAGAGTTGGTAGCTCTTGATCCGGCAAACAAACCACCGCTGGTAGCGGTGGTTTTTTTGTTT
GCAAGCAGCAGATTACGCGCAGAAAAAAAGGATCTCAAGAAGATCCTTTGATCTTTTCTACGGGGTCTGA
CGCTCAGTGGAACGAAAACTCACGTTAAGGGATTTTGGTCATGAGATTATCAAAAAGGATCTTCACCTAG
ATCCTTTTAAATTAAAAATGAAGTTTTAAATCAATCTAAAGTATATATGAGTAAACTTGGTCTGACAGTT
ATTAGAAAAATTCATCCAGCAGACGATAAAACGCAATACGCTGGCTATCCGGTGCCGCAATGCCATACAG
CACCAGAAAACGATCCGCCCATTCGCCGCCCAGTTCTTCCGCAATATCACGGGTGGCCAGCGCAATATCC
TGATAACGATCCGCCACGCCCAGACGGCCGCAATCAATAAAGCCGCTAAAACGGCCATTTTCCACCATAA
TGTTCGGCAGGCACGCATCACCATGGGTCACCACCAGATCTTCGCCATCCGGCATGCTCGCTTTCAGACG
CGCAAACAGCTCTGCCGGTGCCAGGCCCTGATGTTCTTCATCCAGATCATCCTGATCCACCAGGCCCGCT
TCCATACGGGTACGCGCACGTTCAATACGATGTTTCGCCTGATGATCAAACGGACAGGTCGCCGGGTCCA
GGGTATGCAGACGACGCATGGCATCCGCCATAATGCTCACTTTTTCTGCCGGCGCCAGATGGCTAGACAG
CAGATCCTGACCCGGCACTTCGCCCAGCAGCAGCCAATCACGGCCCGCTTCGGTCACCACATCCAGCACC
GCCGCACACGGAACACCGGTGGTGGCCAGCCAGCTCAGACGCGCCGCTTCATCCTGCAGCTCGTTCAGCG
CACCGCTCAGATCGGTTTTCACAAACAGCACCGGACGACCCTGCGCGCTCAGACGAAACACCGCCGCATC
AGAGCAGCCAATGGTCTGCTGCGCCCAATCATAGCCAAACAGACGTTCCACCCACGCTGCCGGGCTACCC
GCATGCAGGCCATCCTGTTCAATCATACTCTTCCTTTTTCAATATTATTGAAGCATTTATCAGGGTTATT
GTCTCATGAGCGGATACATATTTGAATGTATTTAGAAAAATAAACAAATAGGGGTTCCGCGCACATTTCC
CCGAAAAGTGCCAC
Features (pLannotate 1.2.2; 8 found; start..end, strand, type, name):
      3..134     -  rep_origin     M13 ori (fragment): M13 bacteriophage origin of replication; arrow indicates direction of (+) strand synthesis
    155..311     -  CDS            lacZα (fragment): LacZα fragment of β-galactosidase; lacZ fragment
    320..338     +  promoter       T7 promoter: promoter for bacteriophage T7 RNA polymerase
    578..625     -  CDS            lacI (fragment): lac repressor; lacI; The lac repressor binds to the lac operator to inhibit transcription in E. coli. This inhibition can be relieved by adding lactose or isopropyl-β-D-thiogalactopyranoside (IPTG).
    662..702     -  rep_origin     RSF ori (fragment): Plasmids containing the RSF 1030 origin of replication can be propagated in E. coli cells that contain additional plasmids with compatible origins.
    780..1368    -  rep_origin     ori: high-copy-number ColE1/pMB1/pBR322/pUC origin of replication
   1542..2336    -  CDS            NeoR/KanR: aminoglycoside phosphotransferase confers resistance to neomycin, kanamycin, and G418 (Geneticin®)
   2337..2441    -  promoter       AmpR promoter: bla
