[The description below was written by a language model from this plasmid's Addgene catalogue record and pLannotate feature annotations shown in this document.]
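Description:
pMK-mPrrn::RBS (60%) is a small (about 2.5 kb) part-storage plasmid from the MoChlo modular cloning toolkit for chloroplast biotechnology. It is built on the pMK gene-synthesis backbone and classed as a synthetic biology vector. It is maintained in E. coli as a high-copy plasmid through a ColE1/pUC-type origin of replication. Selection is with kanamycin, conferred by an aminoglycoside phosphotransferase (NeoR/KanR) gene that the annotation places directly downstream of an AmpR (bla) promoter. The other annotated features are backbone remnants: short fragments of an M13 origin, lacZα, lacI and an RSF origin, plus a T7 promoter. None of these appears to have a role in the function of the part.

The payload is a synthesized chloroplast promoter::5'UTR fusion formatted for Golden Gate assembly. By its name, it joins a variant of the plastid ribosomal RNA operon promoter (Prrn) to a ribosome binding site. The record does not explain what the "m" prefix or the "60%" designation means, and it does not give the species of origin or the flanking Type IIS sites and overhangs. The automated feature table does not annotate the insert itself. It most plausibly sits in the unannotated stretch between the T7 promoter and the lacI fragment, but this is an inference from the map and is not stated in the record.

As a kit component, the plasmid would serve as a donor of a transcription and translation initiation module. This module can be combined with coding sequences, terminators and other MoChlo parts to build expression cassettes for chloroplast transformation vectors.
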