Addgene plasmid #123517: pMK-mPrrn::RBS (60%)
Purpose: MoChlo kit
Depositing lab: Scott Lenaghan & C. Neal Stewart. Depositing organization: University of Tennessee Institute of Agriculture. Publication: MoChlo: A versatile modular cloning toolbox for chloroplast biotechnology. Occhialini A, Piatek A, Pfotenhauer AC, Frazier TP, Stewart CN, Lenaghan S. Plant Physiol. 2019 Jan 24. pii: pp.18.01220. doi: 10.1104/pp.18.01220. PubMed 30679266.
Backbone
  Vector backbone: pMK
  Vector type: Synthetic Biology
Growth in bacteria
  Bacterial resistance: Kanamycin, 50 μg/mL
  Growth temperature: 37°C
  Growth strain: Top10
  Copy number: High Copy
Gene/Insert
  Gene/Insert name: mPrrn::RBS (60%)
  Cloning method: Restriction Enzyme; 5′ cloning site Unknown (unknown if destroyed)
Terms and licenses: Academic/Nonprofit Terms; Industry Terms: Not Available to Industry
Depositor comments: All inserts have been produced by gene synthesis and cloned in the indicated backbone vector. The insert is a chloroplast promoter::5'UTR fusion designed for Golden-Gate cloning. The Original Material was developed in the performance of research that was funded by Grant Nos. ARPA-E: DE-AR000660 & DARPA: D17AC00016.
How to cite: pMK-mPrrn::RBS (60%) was a gift from Scott Lenaghan & C. Neal Stewart (Addgene plasmid # 123517 ; http://n2t.net/addgene:123517 ; RRID:Addgene_123517)
