>Addgene plasmid #123517 | pMK-mPrrn::RBS (60%) | depositor partial sequence | sequence record 235657 | mPrrn::RBS (60%)
GCTCCCCCGCCGTCGTTCAATGAGAATGGATAAGAGGCTCGTGGGATTGACGTGAGGGGGCAGGGATGGC
ATAATTTCTGGGAGCGAACTCCGGGCGAATACGAAGCGCTTGGATACAGTTGTAGGGAGGGATTT
